LOCUS       Exported 2962 bp ds-DNA circular SYN 13-MAY-2021
DEFINITION  synthetic circular DNA
ACCESSION   .
VERSION     .
KEYWORDS    pICSL80005
SOURCE      synthetic DNA construct
  ORGANISM  synthetic DNA construct
REFERENCE   1 (bases 1 to 2962)
  AUTHORS   Engler C, Youles M, Gruetzner R, Ehnert TM, Werner S, Jones JD,
            Patron NJ, Marillonnet S
  TITLE     A golden gate modular cloning toolbox for plants.
  JOURNAL   ACS Synth Biol. 2014 Nov 21;3(11):839-43. doi: 10.1021/sb4001504.
            Epub 2014 Feb 20.
  PUBMED    24933124
REFERENCE   2 (bases 1 to 2962)
  AUTHORS   .
  TITLE     Direct Submission
  JOURNAL   Exported May 13, 2021 from SnapGene Server 1.1.58
            http://www.snapgene.com
FEATURES             Location/Qualifiers
     source          1..2962
                     /organism="synthetic DNA construct"
                     /mol_type="other DNA"
     primer_bind     complement(40..58)
                     /label=pBRforEco
                     /note="pBR322 vectors, upsteam of EcoRI site, forward
                     primer"
     promoter        126..230
                     /gene="bla"
                     /label=AmpR promoter
     CDS             450..1241
                     /codon_start=1
                     /gene="aadA"
                     /product="aminoglycoside adenylyltransferase (Murphy,
                     1985)"
                     /label=SmR
                     /note="confers resistance to spectinomycin and
                     streptomycin"
                     /translation="MREAVIAEVSTQLSEVVGVIERHLEPTLLAVHLYGSAVDGGLKPH
                     SDIDLLVTVTVRLDETTRRALINDLLETSASPGESEILRAVEVTIVVHDDIIPWRYPAK
                     RELQFGEWQRNDILAGIFEPATIDIDLAILLTKAREHSVALVGPAAEELFDPVPEQDLF
                     EALNETLTLWNSPPDWAGDERNVVLTLSRIWYSAVTGKIAPKDVAADWAMERLPAQYQP
                     VILEARQAYLGQEEDRLASRADQLEEFVHYVKGEITKVVGK"
     rep_origin      1412..2000
                     /direction=RIGHT
                     /label=ori
                     /note="high-copy-number ColE1/pMB1/pBR322/pUC origin of
                     replication"
     primer_bind     1901..1920
                     /label=pBR322ori-F
                     /note="pBR322 origin, forward primer"
     primer_bind     2154..2171
                     /label=L4440
                     /note="L4440 vector, forward primer"
     CDS             complement(2937..2954)
                     /codon_start=1
                     /product="HQHQHQ metal affinity tag"
                     /label=HQ tag
                     /note="The HQ tag binds to nickel and other metal ions much
                     like the 6xHis tag, but may allow elution at lower
                     concentrations of imidazole (Godat et al., 2008)."
                     /translation="HQHQHQ"
ORIGIN
        1 gctttgagac cacgaagtgg ctcttcagtg gacgaaaggg cctcgtgata cgcctatttt
       61 tataggttaa tgtcatgata ataatggttt cttagacgtc aggtggcact tttcggggaa
      121 atgtgcgcgg aacccctatt tgtttatttt tctaaataca ttcaaatatg tatccgctca
      181 tgagacaata accctgataa atgcttcaat aatattgaaa aaggaagagt atgcgctcac
      241 gcaactggtc cagaaccttg accgaacgca gcggtggtaa cggcgcagtg gcggttttca
      301 tggcttgtta tgactgtttt tttggggtac agtctatgcc tcgggcatcc aagcagcaag
      361 cgcgttacgc cgtgggtcga tgtttgatgt tatggagcag caacgatgtt acgcagcagg
      421 gcagtcgccc taaaacaaag ttaaacatca tgagggaagc ggtgatcgcc gaagtatcga
      481 ctcaactatc agaggtagtt ggcgtcatcg agcgccatct cgaaccgacg ttgctggccg
      541 tacatttgta cggctccgca gtggatggcg gcctgaagcc acacagcgat attgatttgc
      601 tggttacggt gaccgtaagg cttgatgaaa caacgcggcg agctttgatc aacgaccttt
      661 tggaaacttc ggcttcccct ggagagagcg agattctccg cgctgtagaa gtcaccattg
      721 ttgtgcacga cgacatcatt ccgtggcgtt atccagctaa gcgcgaactg caatttggag
      781 aatggcagcg caatgacatt cttgcaggta tcttcgagcc agccacgatc gacattgatc
      841 tggctatctt gctgacaaaa gcaagagaac atagcgttgc cttggtaggt ccagcggcgg
      901 aggaactctt tgatccggtt cctgaacagg atctatttga ggcgctaaat gaaaccttaa
      961 cgctatggaa ctcgccgccc gactgggctg gcgatgagcg aaatgtagtg cttacgttgt
     1021 cccgcatttg gtacagcgca gtaaccggca aaatcgcgcc gaaggatgtc gctgccgact
     1081 gggcaatgga gcgcctgccg gcccagtatc agcccgtcat acttgaagct agacaggctt
     1141 atcttggaca agaagaagat cgcttggcct cgcgcgcaga tcagttggaa gaatttgtcc
     1201 attacgtaaa aggcgagatc accaaggtag tcggcaaata actgtcagac caagtttact
     1261 catatatact ttagattgat ttaaaacttc atttttaatt taaaaggatc taggtgaaga
     1321 tcctttttga taatctcatg accaaaatcc cttaacgtga gttttcgttc cactgagcgt
     1381 cagaccccgt agaaaagatc aaaggatctt cttgagatcc tttttttctg cgcgtaatct
     1441 gctgcttgca aacaaaaaaa ccaccgctac cagcggtggt ttgtttgccg gatcaagagc
     1501 taccaactct ttttccgaag gtaactggct tcagcagagc gcagatacca aatactgtcc
     1561 ttctagtgta gccgtagtta ggccaccact tcaagaactc tgtagcaccg cctacatacc
     1621 tcgctctgct aatcctgtta ccagtggctg ctgccagtgg cgataagtcg tgtcttaccg
     1681 ggttggactc aagacgatag ttaccggata aggcgcagcg gtcgggctga acggggggtt
     1741 cgtgcacaca gcccagcttg gagcgaacga cctacaccga actgagatac ctacagcgtg
     1801 agctatgaga aagcgccacg cttcccgaag ggagaaaggc ggacaggtat ccggtaagcg
     1861 gcagggtcgg aacaggagag cgcacgaggg agcttccagg gggaaacgcc tggtatcttt
     1921 atagtcctgt cgggtttcgc cacctctgac ttgagcgtcg atttttgtga tgctcgtcag
     1981 gggggcggag cctatggaaa aacgccagca acgcggcctt tttacggttc ctggcctttt
     2041 gctggccttt tgctcacatg ttctttcctg cgttatcccc tgattctgtg gataaccgta
     2101 ttaccgcctt tgagtgagct gataccgctc gccgcagccg aacgaccgag cgcagcgagt
     2161 cagtgagcga ggaagcggaa gagcgcccaa tacgcaaacc gcctctcccc gcgcgttggc
     2221 cgattcatta atcactctgt ggtctcaaat gagaggatct ggatctgagt ctgatgagtc
     2281 tggacttcct gctatggaaa tcgagtgtag aatcactgga acccttaacg gtgttgagtt
     2341 cgagcttgtt ggaggtggtg agggaactcc tgagcaggga agaatgacta acaagatgaa
     2401 gtctaccaag ggtgctctta ccttctctcc ataccttctt tctcacgtta tgggatacgg
     2461 attctaccac ttcggaactt acccatctgg atacgagaac cctttccttc atgctatcaa
     2521 caacggtgga tacaccaaca ctaggatcga gaagtacgag gatggtggtg ttcttcacgt
     2581 tagcttctct tacagatacg aggctggaag agtgatcgga gatttcaagg ttatgggaac
     2641 tggattccct gaggattctg ttatcttcac cgacaagatc atcaggtcta acgctactgt
     2701 tgagcatctt catcctatgg gagataacga tctcgatgga tctttcacca gaaccttctc
     2761 acttagagat ggtggttact actcttctgt ggtggattct cacatgcact tcaagtctgc
     2821 tatccaccct tctatccttc aaaacggtgg acctatgttc gctttcagaa gagttgagga
     2881 agatcactct aacaccgagc ttggaatcgt tgagtaccaa catgctttca agacccctga
     2941 tgctgatgct ggtgaggaat ag
//
