>Addgene plasmid #50322 | pICSL80005 | addgene full sequence | sequence record 497570 | Addgene NGS Result
CCTACAGCGTGAGCTATGAGAAAGCGCCACGCTTCCCGAAGGGAGAAAGGCGGACAGGTATCCGGTAAGC
GGCAGGGTCGGAACAGGAGAGCGCACGAGGGAGCTTCCAGGGGGAAACGCCTGGTATCTTTATAGTCCTG
TCGGGTTTCGCCACCTCTGACTTGAGCGTCGATTTTTGTGATGCTCGTCAGGGGGGCGGAGCCTATGGAA
AAACGCCAGCAACGCGGCCTTTTTACGGTTCCTGGCCTTTTGCTGGCCTTTTGCTCACATGTTCTTTCCT
GCGTTATCCCCTGATTCTGTGGATAACCGTATTACCGCCTTTGAGTGAGCTGATACCGCTCGCCGCAGCC
GAACGACCGAGCGCAGCGAGTCAGTGAGCGAGGAAGCGGAAGAGCGCCCAATACGCAAACCGCCTCTCCC
CGCGCGTTGGCCGATTCATTAATCACTCTGTGGTCTCAAATGAGAGGATCTGGATCTGAGTCTGATGAGT
CTGGACTTCCTGCTATGGAAATCGAGTGTAGAATCACTGGAACCCTTAACGGTGTTGAGTTCGAGCTTGT
TGGAGGTGGTGAGGGAACTCCTGAGCAGGGAAGAATGACTAACAAGATGAAGTCTACCAAGGGTGCTCTT
ACCTTCTCTCCATACCTTCTTTCTCACGTTATGGGATACGGATTCTACCACTTCGGAACTTACCCATCTG
GATACGAGAACCCTTTCCTTCATGCTATCAACAACGGTGGATACACCAACACTAGGATCGAGAAGTACGA
GGATGGTGGTGTTCTTCACGTTAGCTTCTCTTACAGATACGAGGCTGGAAGAGTGATCGGAGATTTCAAG
GTTATGGGAACTGGATTCCCTGAGGATTCTGTTATCTTCACCGACAAGATCATCAGGTCTAACGCTACTG
TTGAGCATCTTCATCCTATGGGAGATAACGATCTCGATGGATCTTTCACCAGAACCTTCTCACTTAGAGA
TGGTGGTTACTACTCTTCTGTGGTGGATTCTCACATGCACTTCAAGTCTGCTATCCACCCTTCTATCCTT
CAAAACGGTGGACCTATGTTCGCTTTCAGAAGAGTTGAGGAAGATCACTCTAACACCGAGCTTGGAATCG
TTGAGTACCAACATGCTTTCAAGACCCCTGATGCTGATGCTGGTGAGGAATAGGCTTTGAGACCACGAAG
TGGCTCTTCAGTGGACGAAAGGGCCTCGTGATACGCCTATTTTTATAGGTTAATGTCATGATAATAATGG
TTTCTTAGACGTCAGGTGGCACTTTTCGGGGAAATGTGCGCGGAACCCCTATTTGTTTATTTTTCTAAAT
ACATTCAAATATGTATCCGCTCATGAGACAATAACCCTGATAAATGCTTCAATAATATTGAAAAAGGAAG
AGTATGCGCTCACGCAACTGGTCCAGAACCTTGACCGAACGCAGCGGTGGTAACGGCGCAGTGGCGGTTT
TCATGGCTTGTTATGACTGTTTTTTTTTGGGGTACAGTCTATGCCTCGGGCATCCAAGCAGCAAGCGCGT
TACGCCGTGGGTCGATGTTTGATGTTATGGAGCAGCAACGATGTTACGCAGCAGGGCAGTCGCCCTAAAA
CAAAGTTAAACATCATGAGGGAAGCGGTGATCGCCGAAGTATCGACTCAACTATCAGAGGTAGTTGGCGT
CATCGAGCGCCATCTCGAACCGACGTTGCTGGCCGTACATTTGTACGGCTCCGCAGTGGATGGCGGCCTG
AAGCCACACAGCGATATTGATTTGCTGGTTACGGTGACCGTAAGGCTTGATGAAACAACGCGGCGAGCTT
TGATCAACGACCTTTTGGAAACTTCGGCTTCCCCTGGAGAGAGCGAGATTCTCCGCGCTGTAGAAGTCAC
CATTGTTGTGCACGACGACATCATTCCGTGGCGTTATCCAGCTAAGCGCGAACTGCAATTTGGAGAATGG
CAGCGCAATGACATTCTTGCAGGTATCTTCGAGCCAGCCACGATCGACATTGATCTGGCTATCTTGCTGA
CAAAAGCAAGAGAACATAGCGTTGCCTTGGTAGGTCCAGCGGCGGAGGAACTCTTTGATCCGGTTCCTGA
ACAGGATCTATTTGAGGCGCTAAATGAAACCTTAACGCTATGGAACTCGCCGCCCGACTGGGCTGGCGAT
GAGCGAAATGTAGTGCTTACGTTGTCCCGCATTTGGTACAGCGCAGTAACCGGCAAAATCGCGCCGAAGG
ATGTCGCTGCCGACTGGGCAATGGAGCGCCTGCCGGCCCAGTATCAGCCCGTCATACTTGAAGCTAGACA
GGCTTATCTTGGACAAGAAGAAGATCGCTTGGCCTCGCGCGCAGATCAGTTGGAAGAATTTGTCCATTAC
GTAAAAGGCGAGATCACCAAGGTAGTCGGCAAATAACTGTCAGACCAAGTTTACTCATATATACTTTAGA
TTGATTTAAAACTTCATTTTTAATTTAAAAGGATCTAGGTGAAGATCCTTTTTGATAATCTCATGACCAA
AATCCCTTAACGTGAGTTTTCGTTCCACTGAGCGTCAGACCCCGTAGAAAAGATCAAAGGATCTTCTTGA
GATCCTTTTTTTCTGCGCGTAATCTGCTGCTTGCAAACAAAAAAACCACCGCTACCAGCGGTGGTTTGTT
TGCCGGATCAAGAGCTACCAACTCTTTTTCCGAAGGTAACTGGCTTCAGCAGAGCGCAGATACCAAATAC
TGTTCTTCTAGTGTAGCCGTAGTTAGGCCACCACTTCAAGAACTCTGTAGCACCGCCTACATACCTCGCT
CTGCTAATCCTGTTACCAGTGGCTGCTGCCAGTGGCGATAAGTCGTGTCTTACCGGGTTGGACTCAAGAC
GATAGTTACCGGATAAGGCGCAGCGGTCGGGCTGAACGGGGGGTTCGTGCACACAGCCCAGCTTGGAGCG
AACGACCTACACCGAACTGAGATA
Features (pLannotate 1.2.2; 7 found; start..end, strand, type, name):
    394..443     +  CDS            lacI (fragment): lac repressor; lacI; The lac repressor binds to the lac operator to inhibit transcription in E. coli. This inhibition can be relieved by adding lactose or isopropyl-β-D-thiogalactopyranoside (IPTG).
    478..1170    +  CDS            TurboGFP: TurboGFP is a basic (constitutively fluorescent) green fluorescent protein published in 2006, derived from Pontellina plumata. It is reported to be a rapidly-maturing dimer with moderate acid sensitivity.
   1299..1403    +  promoter       AmpR promoter: bla
   1394..1474    -  CDS            int (fragment): INT2_ECOLX - Protein inferred from homology: Swiss-Prot protein existence level 3. Putative integrase believed to be involved in the insertion of antibiotic resistance genes into plasmids and transposons. From Escherichia coli.
   1562..1618    +  CDS            GmR (fragment): gentamycin acetyltransferase; aacC1; confers resistance to gentamycin
   1625..2413    +  CDS            aadA: S3AD_ECOLX - Experimental evidence at protein level: Swiss-Prot protein existence level 1. Mediates bacterial resistance to the antibiotics streptomycin and spectinomycin. From Escherichia coli.
   2587..211     +  rep_origin     ori (across the origin): high-copy-number ColE1/pMB1/pBR322/pUC origin of replication
