[The description below was written by a language model from this plasmid's Addgene catalogue record, the feature table of its GenBank file and pLannotate feature annotations shown in this document.]
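Description:
pICSL80005 is a small (about 3 kb) level 0 part plasmid from the Golden Gate Modular Cloning (MoClo) toolbox for plants, built in the pICH41308 backbone. Although catalogued as a plant expression vector, it functions as a storage and donor plasmid for a single standardised part rather than as a complete expression unit. No plant promoter, terminator or T-DNA borders are annotated in either feature table. It is propagated in E. coli from a high-copy ColE1/pUC-type origin and selected with spectinomycin through the aadA aminoglycoside adenylyltransferase gene, which also confers streptomycin resistance. An AmpR (bla) promoter is annotated upstream of aadA.

The payload is a coding-sequence module for a variant of TurboGFP, a rapidly maturing, dimeric green fluorescent protein derived from the copepod Pontellina plumata, here codon-optimised for plants. Internal BsaI and BbsI (BpiI) recognition sites were removed by point mutation so that the part is compatible with Type IIS assembly. The insert was cloned through BpiI sites that were destroyed in the process, and it can be released with BsaI. This allows one-pot assembly with promoter, terminator and other level 0 modules into a plant transcription unit, where the protein would serve as a fluorescent reporter.

The GenBank record does not annotate the GFP coding sequence, whereas the pLannotate table identifies it as a roughly 690 bp ORF. The short lacI, integrase, gentamicin-resistance and HQ-tag hits appear to be backbone remnants or incidental matches rather than functional elements.
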