Addgene plasmid #50322: pICSL80005
Depositing lab: Nicola Patron. Depositing organization: Sainsbury Laboratory, Norwich. Publication: A golden gate modular cloning toolbox for plants. Engler C, Youles M, Gruetzner R, Ehnert TM, Werner S, Jones JD, Patron NJ, Marillonnet S. ACS Synth Biol. 2014 Nov 21;3(11):839-43. doi: 10.1021/sb4001504. Epub 2014 Feb 20. PubMed 24933124.
Backbone
  Vector backbone: pICH41308
  Vector type: plant expression
Growth in bacteria
  Bacterial resistance: Spectinomycin, 50 μg/mL
  Growth temperature: 37°C
  Growth strain: DH5alpha
  Copy number: High Copy
Gene/Insert
  Gene/Insert name: CDS, variant of turboGFP codon-optimised for plants (Pontellina plumata)
  Mutation: BsaI/BbsI sites removed by point-mutation
  Cloning method: Restriction Enzyme; 5′ cloning site BpiI (destroyed during cloning); 3′ cloning site BpiI (destroyed during cloning)
Terms and licenses: Academic/Nonprofit Terms; Industry Terms: Not Available to Industry
Depositor comments: insert can be released with BsaI
How to cite: pICSL80005 was a gift from Nicola Patron (Addgene plasmid # 50322 ; http://n2t.net/addgene:50322 ; RRID:Addgene_50322)
