>Addgene plasmid #50322 | pICSL80005 | addgene partial sequence | sequence record 76606 | pBR322ori-F 5'-GGGAAACGCCTGGTATCTTT-3'
CTGACTTGAGCGTCGATTTTTGTGATGCTCGTCAGGGGGGCGGAGCCTATGGAAAAACGCCAGCAACGCG
GCCTTTTTACGGTTCCTGGCCTTTTGCTGGCCTTTTGCTCACATGTTCTTTCCTGCGTTATCCCCTGATT
CTGTGGATAACCGTATTACCGCCTTTGAGTGAGCTGATACCGCTCGCCGCAGCCGAACGACCGAGCGCAG
CGAGTCAGTGAGCGAGGAAGCGGAAGAGCGCCCAATACGCAAACCGCCTCTCCCCGCGCGTTGGCCGATT
CATTAATCACTCTGTGGTCTCAAATGAGAGGATCTGGATCTGAGTCTGATGAGTCTGGACTTCCTGCTAT
GGAAATCGAGTGTAGAATCACTGGAACCCTTAACGGTGTTGAGTTCGAGCTTGTTGGAGGTGGTGAGGGA
ACTCCTGAGCAGGGAAGAATGACTAACAAGATGAAGTCTACCAAGGGTGCTCTTACCTTCTCTCCATACC
TTCTTTCTCACGTTATGGGATACGGATTCTACCACTTCGGAACTTACCCATCTGGATACGAGAACCCTTT
CCTTCATGCTATCAACAACGGTGGATACACCAACACTAGGATCGAGAAGTACGAGGATGGTGGTGTTCTT
CACGTTAGCTTCTCTTACAGATACGAGGCTGGAAGAGTGATCGGAGATTTCAAGGTTATGGGAACTGGAT
TCCCTGAGGATTCTGTTATCTTCACCGACAAGATCATCAGGTCTAACGCTACTGTTGAGCATCTTCATCC
TATGGGAGATAACGATCTCGATGGATCTTTCACCAGAACCTTCTCACTTAGAGATGGTGGTTACTACTCT
TCTGTGGTGGATTCTCACATGCACTTCAAGTCTGCTATCCACCCTTCTATCCTTCAAAACGGTG
