>Addgene plasmid #50322 | pICSL80005 | addgene partial sequence | sequence record 76675 | Spect-R 5'-ACTTTGTTTTAGGGCGACTG-3'
TAACATCAAACATCGACCCACGGCGTAACGCGCTTGCTGCTTGGATGCCCGAGGCATAGACTGTACCCCA
AAAAAAAACAGTCATAACAAGCCATGAAAACCGCCACTGCGCCGTTACCACCGCTGCGTTCGGTCAAGGT
TCTGGACCAGTTGCGTGAGCGCATACTCTTCCTTTTTCAATATTATTGAAGCATTTATCAGGGTTATTGT
CTCATGAGCGGATACATATTTGAATGTATTTAGAAAAATAAACAAATAGGGGTTCCGCGCACATTTCCCC
GAAAAGTGCCACCTGACGTCTAAGAAACCATTATTATCATGACATTAACCTATAAAAATAGGCGTATCAC
GAGGCCCTTTCGTCCACTGAAGAGCCACTTCGTGGTCTCAAAGCCTATTCCTCACCAGCATCAGCATCAG
GGGTCTTGAAAGCATGTTGGTACTCAACGATTCCAAGCTCGGTGTTAGAGTGATCTTCCTCAACTCTTCT
GAAAGCGAACATAGGTCCACCGTTTTGAAGGATAGAAGGGTGGATAGCAGACTTGAAGTGCATGTGAGAA
TCCACCACAGAAGAGTAGTAACCACCATCTCTAAGTGAGAAGGTTCTGGTGAAAGATCCATCGAGATCGT
TATCTCCCATAGGATGAAGATGCTCAACAGTAGCGTTAGACCTGATGATCTTGTCGGTGAAGATAACAGA
ATCCTCAGGGAATCCAGTTCCCATAACCTTGAAATCTCCGATCACTCTTCCAGCCTCGTATCTGTAAGAG
AAGCTAACGTGAAGAACACCACCATCCTCGTACTTCTCGATCCTAGTGTTGGTGTATCCACCGTTGTTGA
TAGCATGAAGGAAAGGGTTCTCGTATCC
